Addgene plasmid #1315: pGALSc104b L892W
Depositing lab: Susan Lindquist. Depositing organization: Whitehead Institute for Biomedical Research. Publication: Defining a pathway of communication from the C-terminal peptide binding domain to the N-terminal ATPase domain in a AAA protein. Cashikar AG, Schirmer EC, Hattendorf DA, Glover JR, Ramakrishnan MS, Ware DM, Lindquist SL. Mol Cell 2002 Apr;9(4):751-60. 10.1016/S1097-2765(02)00499-9 PubMed 11983167.
Backbone
  Vector backbone: pGAL
  Backbone size w/o insert (bp): 5586
  Vector type: Yeast Expression
Growth in bacteria
  Bacterial resistance: Ampicillin, 100 μg/mL
  Growth temperature: 37°C
  Growth strain: DH5alpha
  Copy number: High Copy
Gene/Insert
  Gene/Insert name: Hsp104 L892W (alt name: Hsp104)
  Species: S. cerevisiae (budding yeast)
  Insert size (bp): 2850
  Mutation: Changed Leu 892 to Trp
  Entrez Gene: HSP104 (a.k.a. YLL026W)
  Cloning method: Restriction Enzyme; 5′ cloning site BamHI (not destroyed); 3′ cloning site SacI (not destroyed)
  Sequencing primers: 5′ TTGTTAATATACCTCTATACT
Terms and licenses: Academic/Nonprofit Terms; Industry Terms: Not Available to Industry
How to cite: pGALSc104b L892W was a gift from Susan Lindquist (Addgene plasmid # 1315 ; http://n2t.net/addgene:1315 ; RRID:Addgene_1315)
