[The description below was written by a language model from this plasmid's Addgene catalogue record and pLannotate feature annotations shown in this document.]
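Description:
pGALSc104b L892W is a yeast expression plasmid built on the pGAL backbone, an E. coli–yeast shuttle vector of about 8.4 kb in total. The feature table shows a pBluescript/pRS-type architecture. A high-copy ColE1/pUC origin and the β-lactamase gene (ampicillin resistance) support propagation in bacteria. A CEN6/ARS element provides stable, low-copy centromeric maintenance in S. cerevisiae, and the HIS3 gene with its own promoter allows selection in histidine-auxotrophic strains. An f1 origin, flanking T3 and T7 promoters, lac promoter/operator elements and a lacZα fragment are remnants of the parental cloning vector. So are the short bom, rop, lacI and MRM1 fragments. None of these play a role in yeast expression.

The payload is the S. cerevisiae HSP104 open reading frame, cloned between BamHI and SacI sites downstream of the divergent GAL1,10 promoter. Expression is therefore controlled by Gal4 and can be induced with galactose. Hsp104 is a hexameric AAA+ protein disaggregase. It works with the Hsp70/Hsp40 chaperones to extract and resolubilise proteins from stress-induced aggregates by ATP-dependent threading through its central channel. This version carries a single substitution, leucine 892 to tryptophan, near the C-terminal end of the protein. No epitope tag or reporter is annotated, and no yeast transcription terminator is annotated downstream of the insert.

The associated publication concerns communication between the C-terminal peptide-binding domain and the N-terminal ATPase domain of this AAA protein. This suggests the plasmid is meant for regulated expression of the L892W variant in yeast for structure–function analysis of Hsp104. The record does not state the specific rationale for the tryptophan substitution.
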