Features (pLannotate 1.2.2; 21 found; start..end, strand, type, name):
     27..691     +  promoter       GAL1,10 promoter: GAL1 and GAL10 genes of S. cerevisiae; divergent inducible promoter, regulated by Gal4
    703..3426    +  CDS            HSP104: HS104_YEAST - Experimental evidence at protein level: Swiss-Prot protein existence level 1. Required, in concert with Hsp40 (YDJ1) and Hsp70 (SSA1) and small Hsps (HSP26), for the dissociation, resolubilization and refolding of aggregates of damaged proteins after heat or other environmental stresses. Extracts proteins from aggregates by unfolding and threading them in an ATP-dependent process through the axial channel of the protein hexamer, after which they can be refolded by components of the Hsp70/Hsp40 chaperone system. Substrate binding is ATP-dependent, and release of bound polypeptide
   3554..3572    -  promoter       T7 promoter: promoter for bacteriophage T7 RNA polymerase
   3575..3732    +  CDS            lacZα (fragment): LacZα fragment of β-galactosidase; lacZ fragment
   3740..4195    +  rep_origin     f1 ori (sequence partly withheld): f1 bacteriophage origin of replication; arrow indicates direction of (+) strand synthesis
   4196..4247    -  misc_feature   bom (fragment): basis of mobility region from pBR322
   4455..5114    -  CDS            HIS3: imidazoleglycerol-phosphate dehydratase, required for histidine biosynthesis; S. cerevisiae HIS3; yeast auxotrophic marker
   5115..5301    -  promoter       HIS3 promoter: S. cerevisiae HIS3
   5351..5431    +  CDS            MRM1 (fragment): MRM1_YEAST - Also known as PET56 From Saccharomyces cerevisiae (strain ATCC 204508 / S288c) (Baker's yeast).
   5432..5481    -  misc_feature   bom (fragment): basis of mobility region from pBR322
   5583..5618    -  CDS            rop (fragment): Rop protein, which maintains plasmids at low copy number; rop
   5687..6190    -  misc_feature   CEN/ARS: S. cerevisiae CEN6 centromere fused to an autonomously replicating sequence
   6227..6331    +  promoter       AmpR promoter: bla
   6332..7192    +  CDS            AmpR: β-lactamase; bla; confers resistance to ampicillin, carbenicillin, and related antibiotics
   7363..7951    +  rep_origin     ori: high-copy-number ColE1/pMB1/pBR322/pUC origin of replication
   8134..8226    +  CDS            lacI (fragment): lac repressor; lacI; The lac repressor binds to the lac operator to inhibit transcription in E. coli. This inhibition can be relieved by adding lactose or isopropyl-β-D-thiogalactopyranoside (IPTG).
   8239..8260    +  protein_bind   CAP binding site: CAP binding activates transcription in the presence of cAMP. E. coli catabolite activator protein
   8275..8305    +  promoter       lac promoter: promoter for the E. coli lac operon
   8313..8329    +  protein_bind   lac operator: The lac repressor binds to the lac operator to inhibit transcription in E. coli. This inhibition can be relieved by adding lactose or isopropyl-β-D-thiogalactopyranoside (IPTG). lac repressor encoded by lacI
   8374..8392    +  promoter       T3 promoter: promoter for bacteriophage T3 RNA polymerase
   8405..22      -  misc_feature   MCS (fragment) (across the origin): pBluescript multiple cloning site
>Addgene plasmid #1315 | pGALSc104b L892W | depositor full sequence | sequence record 33 | Author sequence
CGATAAGCTTGATATCGAATTCGAATTTTCAAAAATTCTTACTTTTTTTTTGGATGGACGCAAAGAAGTT
TAATAATCATATTACATGGCATTACCACCATATACATATCCATATACATATCCATATCTAATCTTACTTA
TATGTTGTGGAAATGTAAAGAGCCCCATTATCTTAGCCTAAAAAAACCTTCTCTTTGGAACTTTCAGTAA
TACGCTTAACTGCTCATTGCTATATTGAAGTACGGATTAGAAGCCGCCGAGCGGGTGACAGCCCTCCGAA
GGAAGACTCTCCTCCGTGCGTCCTCGTCTTCACCGGTCGCGTTCCTGAAACGCAGATGTGCCTCGCGCCG
CACTGCTCCGAACAATAAAGATTCTACAATACTAGCTTTTATGGTTATGAAGAGGAAAAATTGGCAGTAA
CCTGGCCCCACAAACCTTCAAATGAACGAATCAAATTAACAACCATAGGATGATAATGCGATTAGTTTTT
TAGCCTTATTTCTGGGGTAATTAATCAGCGAAGCGATGATTTTTGATCTATTAACAGATATATAAATGCA
AAAACTGCATAACCACTTTAACTAATACTTTCAACATTTTCGGTTTGTATTACTTCTTATTCAAATGTAA
TAAAAGTATCAACAAAAAATTGTTAATATACCTCTATACTTTAACGTCAAGGAGAAAAAACCCGGATCCG
GGATGAACGACCAAACGCAATTTACAGAAAGGGCTCTAACGATTTTGACGTTGGCTCAAAAATTGGCTTC
GGATCATCAACATCCACAATTACAACCTATACATATTCTAGCTGCCTTCATTGAAACGCCAGAAGATGGA
TCAGTCCCTTACCTACAGAATCTAATTGAGAAGGGCCGTTACGACTATGATCTTTTCAAGAAAGTGGTTA
ATAGAAATCTAGTAAGAATTCCTCAACAGCAACCTGCACCTGCGGAGATAACTCCAAGTTATGCTTTGGG
GAAAGTCCTTCAAGACGCTGCTAAGATTCAAAAACAACAGAAGGACTCATTTATAGCGCAAGACCATATA
TTGTTTGCTCTATTCAATGATTCGTCTATTCAGCAAATATTTAAGGAAGCTCAAGTAGATATTGAGGCCA
TCAAGCAACAAGCTCTTGAACTTCGTGGTAACACTAGAATTGACTCTCGTGGCGCTGATACGAACACACC
TTTGGAATATTTATCAAAGTACGCCATTGATATGACTGAGCAGGCTCGTCAAGGTAAACTTGACCCTGTC
ATCGGCCGTGAAGAAGAAATAAGAAGCACTATTAGAGTTTTAGCAAGAAGAATTAAGTCCAACCCATGTT
TAATTGGTGAGCCAGGTATCGGTAAGACCGCTATTATTGAAGGTGTTGCTCAAAGAATCATTGACGATGA
CGTTCCCACTATCTTACAAGGCGCTAAATTGTTCAGTCTAGATTTGGCCGCATTAACCGCAGGTGCTAAA
TACAAAGGTGATTTCGAAGAAAGATTCAAAGGTGTTTTGAAGGAAATCGAAGAATCAAAGACTCTAATTG
TGTTATTCATTGATGAAATTCACATGTTAATGGGTAATGGTAAGGACGACGCTGCTAACATCTTGAAGCC
AGCTTTGTCCAGAGGCCAATTGAAGGTCATCGGTGCCACCACCAATAACGAATATAGATCTATTGTGGAA
AAGGATGGTGCCTTTGAAAGAAGATTCCAGAAAATTGAAGTCGCTGAACCAAGTGTGAGACAAACAGTGG
CCATATTGAGAGGTCTGCAACCAAAGTATGAAATACATCATGGTGTAAGGATTCTGGATAGCGCCTTAGT
CACCGCGGCTCAATTAGCCAAGCGTTACTTGCCATATAGAAGATTGCCAGATTCTGCTTTGGATTTAGTT
GATATTTCTTGTGCTGGTGTCGCCGTCGCAAGAGATTCTAAGCCAGAAGAATTGGATTCCAAGGAACGTC
AATTGCAATTGATTCAAGTAGAGATAAAAGCTCTAGAGAGAGATGAAGATGCCGACTCCACCACTAAAGA
TAGATTAAAGTTAGCTAGGCAGAAGGAAGCTTCATTGCAAGAAGAATTGGAACCTCTAAGACAACGTTAC
AATGAAGAAAAGCATGGCCATGAAGAATTGACACAAGCTAAAAAGAAATTGGATGAACTGGAAAACAAGG
CCCTTGATGCTGAACGTAGATATGATACTGCTACCGCCGCTGATTTAAGGTACTTCGCCATCCCAGATAT
CAAAAAGCAAATCGAAAAGCTTGAAGATCAGGTTGCTGAGGAAGAGAGACGTGCTGGTGCCAACTCCATG
ATCCAAAATGTGGTCGACTCAGACACCATTTCTGAAACAGCTGCAAGATTGACTGGTATCCCTGTTAAGA
AGTTGTCAGAATCTGAAAATGAAAAATTGATTCATATGGAACGTGACTTATCATCTGAAGTCGTGGGCCA
AATGGATGCCATTAAAGCTGTTTCCAATGCCGTTAGATTGTCTAGATCAGGTTTAGCTAATCCAAGGCAA
CCAGCATCCTTCTTATTTTTAGGTTTGTCCGGTTCCGGTAAAACTGAATTGGCTAAAAAAGTTGCTGGAT
TTTTGTTTAATGATGAGGACATGATGATCAGGGTCGATTGTTCTGAATTAAGCGAGAAGTATGCGGTCTC
TAAGTTGTTGGGTACCACGGCAGGTTATGTCGGGTACGATGAAGGTGGCTTTTTAACTAACCAACTGCAA
TACAAACCATACTCCGTTTTGTTATTCGATGAAGTAGAAAAGGCACATCCTGATGTTTTGACTGTCATGC
TACAAATGTTGGATGACGGTAGAATTACTAGTGGTCAAGGTAAGACGATCGACTGTTCCAATTGTATTGT
CATCATGACTTCCAATCTAGGTGCTGAATTTATCAATTCTCAACAAGGATCAAAGATCCAAGAATCTACC
AAGAATTTGGTCATGGGTGCTGTTAGGCAACATTTCAGACCAGAATTTTTGAACAGAATTTCTAGTATAG
TCATTTTCAACAAGCTATCTAGAAAAGCTATTCATAAGATCGTGGATATTCGTTTGAAGGAAATTGAAGA
GAGATTCGAGCAAAATGATAAACATTACAAGTTGAATTTAACTCAAGAGGCCAAGGACTTCTTGGCCAAA
TATGGTTATTCCGATGATATGGGTGCACGTCCACTGAACAGGTTAATTCAAAACGAAATTTTGAACAAAC
TGGCACTAAGGATCTTAAAGAATGAAATCAAGGATAAGGAAACTGTCAATGTCGTCTTGAAGAAGGGTAA
ATCTCGTGATGAAAATGTTCCTGAGGAAGCTGAAGAATGTCTGGAAGTTCTACCAAATCACGAAGCTACT
ATAGGGGCTGACACGTGGGGTGATGACGATAATGAGGACAGTATGGAAATTGATGATGACCTAGATTAAT
TTAATATAGTGTGATTTTTAAAAACTTTCGAACAAGAATCAGTAATATAATATATATAATTAATAAAACT
AATGGAATTTGTTTAATTGAACTTGACACCCGAGCAAAAGAGCTCCAATTCGCCCTATAGTGAGTCGTAT
TACAATTCACTGGCCGTCGTTTTACAACGTCGTGACTGGGAAAACCCTGGCGTTACCCAACTTAATCGCC
TTGCAGCACATCCCCCTTTCGCCAGCTGGCGTAATAGCGAAGAGGCCCGCACCGATCGCCCTTCCCAACA
GTTGCGCAGCCTGAATGGCGAATGGCGCG
[124 nt withheld, positions 3740-3863]
C
[91 nt withheld, positions 3865-3955]
A
[49 nt withheld, positions 3957-4005]
CCTTTGACGTTGGAGTCCACGTTCTTT
[37 nt withheld, positions 4033-4069]
ACCCTATCTCGGTCTATTCTTTTGATTTATAAGGGATTTTGCCGATTTCGGCCTATTGGTTAAAAAATGA
GCTGATTTAACAAAAATTTAACGCGAATTTTAACAAAATATTAACGTTTACAATTTCCTGATGCGGTATT
TTCTCCTTACGCATCTGTGCGGTATTTCACACCGCATAGATCCGTCGAGTTCAAGAGAAAAAAAAAGAAA
AAGCAAAAAGAAAAAAGGAAAGCGCGCCTCGTTCAGAATGACACGTATAGAATGATGCATTACCTTGTCA
TCTTCAGTATCATACTGTTCGTATACATACTTACTGACATTCATAGGTATACATATATACACATGTATAT
ATATCGTATGCTGCAGCTTTAAATAATCGGTGTCACTACATAAGAACACCTTTGGTGGAGGGAACATCGT
TGGTACCATTGGGCGAGGTGGCTTCTCTTATGGCAACCGCAAGAGCCTTGAACGCACTCTCACTACGGTG
ATGATCATTCTTGCCTCGCAGACAATCAACGTGGAGGGTAATTCTGCTAGCCTCTGCAAAGCTTTCAAGA
AAATGCGGGATCATCTCGCAAGAGAGATCTCCTACTTTCTCCCTTTGCAAACCAAGTTCGACAACTGCGT
ACGGCCTGTTCGAAAGATCTACCACCGCTCTGGAAAGTGCCTCATCCAAAGGCGCAAATCCTGATCCAAA
CCTTTTTACTCCACGCGCCAGTAGGGCCTCTTTAAAAGCTTGACCGAGAGCAATCCCGCAGTCTTCAGTG
GTGTGATGGTCGTCTATGTGTAAGTCACCAATGCACTCAACGATTAGCGACCAGCCGGAATGCTTGGCCA
GAGCATGTATCATATGGTCCAGAAACCCTATACCTGTGTGGACGTTAATCACTTGCGATTGTGTGGCCTG
TTCTGCTACTGCTTCTGCCTCTTTTTCTGGGAAGATCGAGTGCTCTATCGCTAGGGGACCACCCTTTAAA
GAGATCGCAATCTGAATCTTGGTTTCATTTGTAATACGCTTTACTAGGGCTTTCTGCTCTGTCATCTTTG
CCTTCGTTTATCTTGCCTGCTCATTTTTTAGTATATTCTTCGAAGAAATCACATTACTTTATATAATGTA
TAATTCATTATGTGATAATGCCAATCGCTAAGAAAAAAAAAGAGTCATCCGCTAGGGGAAAAAAAAAAAT
GAAAATCATTACCGAGGCATAAAAAAATATAGAGTGTACTAGAGGAGGCCAAGAGTAATAGAAAAAGAAA
ATTGCGGGAAAGGACTGTGTTATGACTTCCCTGACTAATGCCGTGTTCAAACGATACCTGGCAGTGACTC
CTAGCGCTCACCAAGCTCTTAAAACGGGAATTTATGGTGCACTCTCAGTACAATCTGCTCTGATGCCGCA
TAGTTAAGCCAGCCCCGACACCCGCCAACACCCGCTGACGCGCCCTGACGGGCTTGTCTGCTCCCGGCAT
CCGCTTACAGACAAGCTGTGACCGTCTCCGGGAGCTGCATGTGTCAGAGGTTTTCACCGTCATCACCGAA
ACGCGCGAGACGAAAGGGCCTCGTGATACGCCTATTTTTATAGGTTAATGTCATGATAATAATGGTTTCT
TAGGACGGATCGCTTGCCTGTAACTTACACGCGCCTCGTATCTTTTAATGATGGAATAATTTGGGAATTT
ACTCTGTGTTTATTTATTTTTATGTTTTGTATTTGGATTTTAGAAAGTAAATAAAGAAGGTAGAAGAGTT
ACGGAATGAAGAAAAAAAAATAAACAAAGGTTTAAAAAATTTCAACAAAAAGCGTACTTTACATATATAT
TTATTAGACAAGAAAAGCAGATTAAATAGATATACATTCGATTAACGATAAGTAAAATGTAAAATCACAG
GATTTTCGTGTGTGGTCTTCTACACAGACAAGATGAAACAATTCGGCATTAATACCTGAGAGCAGGAAGA
GCAAGATAAAAGGTAGTATTTGTTGGCGATCCCCCTAGAGTCTTTTACATCTTCGGAAAACAAAAACTAT
TTTTTCTTTAATTTCTTTTTTTACTTTCTATTTTTAATTTATATATTTATATTAAAAAATTTAAATTATA
ATTATTTTTATAGCACGTGATGAAAAGGACCCAGGTGGCACTTTTCGGGGAAATGTGCGCGGAACCCCTA
TTTGTTTATTTTTCTAAATACATTCAAATATGTATCCGCTCATGAGACAATAACCCTGATAAATGCTTCA
ATAATATTGAAAAAGGAAGAGTATGAGTATTCAACATTTCCGTGTCGCCCTTATTCCCTTTTTTGCGGCA
TTTTGCCTTCCTGTTTTTGCTCACCCAGAAACGCTGGTGAAAGTAAAAGATGCTGAAGATCAGTTGGGTG
CACGAGTGGGTTACATCGAACTGGATCTCAACAGCGGTAAGATCCTTGAGAGTTTTCGCCCCGAAGAACG
TTTTCCAATGATGAGCACTTTTAAAGTTCTGCTATGTGGCGCGGTATTATCCCGTATTGACGCCGGGCAA
GAGCAACTCGGTCGCCGCATACACTATTCTCAGAATGACTTGGTTGAGTACTCACCAGTCACAGAAAAGC
ATCTTACGGATGGCATGACAGTAAGAGAATTATGCAGTGCTGCCATAACCATGAGTGATAACACTGCGGC
CAACTTACTTCTGACAACGATCGGAGGACCGAAGGAGCTAACCGCTTTTTTGCACAACATGGGGGATCAT
GTAACTCGCCTTGATCGTTGGGAACCGGAGCTGAATGAAGCCATACCAAACGACGAGCGTGACACCACGA
TGCCTGTAGCAATGGCAACAACGTTGCGCAAACTATTAACTGGCGAACTACTTACTCTAGCTTCCCGGCA
ACAATTAATAGACTGGATGGAGGCGGATAAAGTTGCAGGACCACTTCTGCGCTCGGCCCTTCCGGCTGGC
TGGTTTATTGCTGATAAATCTGGAGCCGGTGAGCGTGGGTCTCGCGGTATCATTGCAGCACTGGGGCCAG
ATGGTAAGCCCTCCCGTATCGTAGTTATCTACACGACGGGGAGTCAGGCAACTATGGATGAACGAAATAG
ACAGATCGCTGAGATAGGTGCCTCACTGATTAAGCATTGGTAACTGTCAGACCAAGTTTACTCATATATA
CTTTAGATTGATTTAAAACTTCATTTTTAATTTAAAAGGATCTAGGTGAAGATCCTTTTTGATAATCTCA
TGACCAAAATCCCTTAACGTGAGTTTTCGTTCCACTGAGCGTCAGACCCCGTAGAAAAGATCAAAGGATC
TTCTTGAGATCCTTTTTTTCTGCGCGTAATCTGCTGCTTGCAAACAAAAAAACCACCGCTACCAGCGGTG
GTTTGTTTGCCGGATCAAGAGCTACCAACTCTTTTTCCGAAGGTAACTGGCTTCAGCAGAGCGCAGATAC
CAAATACTGTCCTTCTAGTGTAGCCGTAGTTAGGCCACCACTTCAAGAACTCTGTAGCACCGCCTACATA
CCTCGCTCTGCTAATCCTGTTACCAGTGGCTGCTGCCAGTGGCGATAAGTCGTGTCTTACCGGGTTGGAC
TCAAGACGATAGTTACCGGATAAGGCGCAGCGGTCGGGCTGAACGGGGGGTTCGTGCACACAGCCCAGCT
TGGAGCGAACGACCTACACCGAACTGAGATACCTACAGCGTGAGCTATGAGAAAGCGCCACGCTTCCCGA
AGGGAGAAAGGCGGACAGGTATCCGGTAAGCGGCAGGGTCGGAACAGGAGAGCGCACGAGGGAGCTTCCA
GGGGGAAACGCCTGGTATCTTTATAGTCCTGTCGGGTTTCGCCACCTCTGACTTGAGCGTCGATTTTTGT
GATGCTCGTCAGGGGGGCGGAGCCTATGGAAAAACGCCAGCAACGCGGCCTTTTTACGGTTCCTGGCCTT
TTGCTGGCCTTTTGCTCACATGTTCTTTCCTGCGTTATCCCCTGATTCTGTGGATAACCGTATTACCGCC
TTTGAGTGAGCTGATACCGCTCGCCGCAGCCGAACGACCGAGCGCAGCGAGTCAGTGAGCGAGGAAGCGG
AAGAGCGCCCAATACGCAAACCGCCTCTCCCCGCGCGTTGGCCGATTCATTAATGCAGCTGGCACGACAG
GTTTCCCGACTGGAAAGCGGGCAGTGAGCGCAACGCAATTAATGTGAGTTACCTCACTCATTAGGCACCC
CAGGCTTTACACTTTATGCTTCCGGCTCGTATGTTGTGTGGAATTGTGAGCGGATAACAATTTCACACAG
GAAACAGCTATGACCATGATTACGCCAAGCTCGGAATTAACCCTCACTAAAGGGAACAAAAGCTGGGTAC
CGGGCCCCCCCTCGAGGTCGACGGTAT
